Addgene plasmid #148803: pT7-EGFP-HsHelz_1-1050_AG
Purpose: Mammalian Expression of HsHelz_1-1050
Depositing lab: Elisa Izaurralde. Depositing organization: Max Planck Institute for Developmental Biology. Publication: HELZ directly interacts with CCR4-NOT and causes decay of bound mRNAs. Hanet A, Rasch F, Weber R, Ruscica V, Fauser M, Raisch T, Kuzuoglu-Ozturk D, Chang CT, Bhandari D, Igreja C, Wohlbold L. Life Sci Alliance. 2019 Sep 30;2(5). pii: 2/5/e201900405. doi: 10.26508/lsa.201900405. Print 2019 Oct. PubMed 31570513.
Backbone
  Vector backbone: Unknown
  Vector type: Mammalian Expression
Growth in bacteria
  Bacterial resistance: Kanamycin, 50 μg/mL
  Growth temperature: 37°C
  Growth strain: DH5alpha
  Copy number: High Copy
Gene/Insert
  Gene/Insert name: HsHelz_1-1050
  Species: H. sapiens (human)
  Entrez Gene: HELZ (a.k.a. DHRC, DRHC, HUMORF5)
  Cloning method: Unknown
Terms and licenses: Academic/Nonprofit Terms; Industry Terms: Not Available to Industry
Depositor comments: sequence according to the sequence of NCBI:NM_014877.3 or Uniprot.:P42694 Plasmids from this collection were made available to the research community and donated after the lab closed. Please note that the sequence provided by the depositing laboratory may be theoretical/predicted or based on Sanger sequencing results. There may be discrepancies between sequencing results obtained by Addgene and the depositor sequence. If an Addgene verified sequence is not available, please contact before placing your order to request that our lab fully sequence the plasmid.
How to cite: pT7-EGFP-HsHelz_1-1050_AG was a gift from Elisa Izaurralde (Addgene plasmid # 148803 ; http://n2t.net/addgene:148803 ; RRID:Addgene_148803)
