[The description below was written by a language model from this plasmid's Addgene catalogue record and pLannotate feature annotations shown in this document.]
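Description:
pT7-EGFP-HsHelz_1-1050_AG is a 7,921-nt mammalian expression plasmid encoding an N-terminal fragment (residues 1–1050) of the human putative RNA helicase HELZ fused to EGFP. The catalogue lists the backbone as unknown. The annotated layout shows a CMV-driven EGFP followed by a multiple cloning site remnant, an SV40 polyadenylation signal, an f1 origin and a dual-promoter NeoR/KanR cassette, an arrangement typical of EGFP N-terminal fusion vectors. The plasmid replicates in E. coli from a high-copy ColE1/pUC-type origin and is selected with kanamycin. The aminoglycoside phosphotransferase gene is preceded by both a bacterial (bla) promoter and the SV40 enhancer/early promoter and followed by the HSV TK poly(A) signal, so it could also confer G418 resistance in mammalian cells.

In the expression cassette, the CMV immediate-early enhancer and promoter sit upstream of a T7 promoter, which in principle also permits in vitro transcription with T7 RNA polymerase. The EGFP coding sequence comes next, joined through a short linker derived from the cloning site to the HELZ fragment, so that EGFP tags the N-terminus of the protein. The depositor states that the HELZ sequence follows the human reference mRNA and protein entries. Transcripts terminate at the SV40 poly(A) signal. Several small annotated fragments (HIV-1 LTR, SV40 large T antigen, ble, bGH poly(A)) are probably backbone remnants or short similarity matches rather than functional elements.

The stated purpose is mammalian expression of HsHelz_1-1050. The associated publication concerns the direct interaction of HELZ with the CCR4-NOT deadenylase complex and the decay of bound mRNAs, so a GFP-tagged truncation of this kind would suit mapping interaction regions or examining localisation in human cells, although the record does not specify the assays. The depositor sequence may be theoretical rather than fully verified.
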