Features (pLannotate 1.2.2; 17 found; start..end, strand, type, name):
     61..364     +  enhancer       CMV enhancer: human cytomegalovirus immediate early enhancer
    365..568     +  promoter       CMV promoter: human cytomegalovirus (CMV) immediate early promoter
    564..597     +  LTR            5' LTR (truncated) (fragment): truncated 5' long terminal repeat (LTR) from HIV-1
    613..631     +  promoter       T7 promoter: promoter for bacteriophage T7 RNA polymerase
    665..1381    +  CDS            EGFP: EGFP is a basic (constitutively fluorescent) green fluorescent protein published in 1996, derived from Aequorea victoria. It is reported to be a rapidly-maturing weak dimer with moderate acid sensitivity.
   1382..1436    +  misc_feature   MCS (fragment): multiple cloning site
   1439..4588    +  CDS            HELZ (fragment): HELZ_HUMAN - Also known as DRHC, KIAA0054. Experimental evidence at protein level: Swiss-Prot protein existence level 1. May act as a helicase that plays a role in RNA metabolism in multiple tissues and organs within the developing embryo. From Homo sapiens (Human).
   4602..4686    +  CDS            large T antigen (fragment): large T antigen from SV40 (simian virus 40)
   4709..4830    +  polyA_signal   SV40 poly(A) signal: SV40 polyadenylation signal
   4864..5292    -  rep_origin     f1 ori (sequence partly withheld): f1 bacteriophage origin of replication; arrow indicates direction of (+) strand synthesis
   5319..5423    +  promoter       AmpR promoter: bla
   5425..5782    +  promoter       SV40 promoter: SV40 enhancer and early promoter
   5817..6611    +  CDS            NeoR/KanR: aminoglycoside phosphotransferase from Tn5; aph(3')-II (or nptII); confers resistance to neomycin, kanamycin, and G418 (Geneticin®)
   6632..6784    +  CDS            ble (fragment): BLE_KLEPN - Experimental evidence at protein level: Swiss-Prot protein existence level 1. Binding protein with a strong affinity to the bleomycin family of antibiotics. Binds to CL990; an antimitotic-antibiotic compound. From Klebsiella pneumoniae.
   6843..6890    +  polyA_signal   HSV TK poly(A) signal: herpes simplex virus thymidine kinase polyadenylation signal (Cole and Stacy, 1985)
   6981..6997    -  polyA_signal   bGH poly(A) signal (fragment): bovine growth hormone polyadenylation signal
   7219..7807    +  rep_origin     ori: high-copy-number ColE1/pMB1/pBR322/pUC origin of replication
>Addgene plasmid #148803 | pT7-EGFP-HsHelz_1-1050_AG | depositor full sequence | sequence record 291251 | Full Sequence
TAGTTATTAATAGTAATCAATTACGGGGTCATTAGTTCATAGCCCATATATGGAGTTCCGCGTTACATAA
CTTACGGTAAATGGCCCGCCTGGCTGACCGCCCAACGACCCCCGCCCATTGACGTCAATAATGACGTATG
TTCCCATAGTAACGCCAATAGGGACTTTCCATTGACGTCAATGGGTGGAGTATTTACGGTAAACTGCCCA
CTTGGCAGTACATCAAGTGTATCATATGCCAAGTACGCCCCCTATTGACGTCAATGACGGTAAATGGCCC
GCCTGGCATTATGCCCAGTACATGACCTTATGGGACTTTCCTACTTGGCAGTACATCTACGTATTAGTCA
TCGCTATTACCATGGTGATGCGGTTTTGGCAGTACATCAATGGGCGTGGATAGCGGTTTGACTCACGGGG
ATTTCCAAGTCTCCACCCCATTGACGTCAATGGGAGTTTGTTTTGGCACCAAAATCAACGGGACTTTCCA
AAATGTCGTAACAACTCCGCCCCATTGACGCAAATGGGCGGTAGGCGTGTACGGTGGGAGGTCTATATAA
GCAGAGCTCTCTGGCTAACTAGAGAACCCACTGCTTACTGGCTTATCGAAATTAATACGACTCACTATAG
GGAGACCCAAGCTCTAGCGCTACCGGTCGCCACCATGGTGAGCAAGGGCGAGGAGCTGTTCACCGGGGTG
GTGCCCATCCTGGTCGAGCTGGACGGCGACGTAAACGGCCACAAGTTCAGCGTGTCCGGCGAGGGCGAGG
GCGATGCCACCTACGGCAAGCTGACCCTGAAGTTCATCTGCACCACCGGCAAGCTGCCCGTGCCCTGGCC
CACCCTCGTGACCACCCTGACCTACGGCGTGCAGTGCTTCAGCCGCTACCCCGACCACATGAAGCAGCAC
GACTTCTTCAAGTCCGCCATGCCCGAAGGCTACGTCCAGGAGCGCACCATCTTCTTCAAGGACGACGGCA
ACTACAAGACCCGCGCCGAGGTGAAGTTCGAGGGCGACACCCTGGTGAACCGCATCGAGCTGAAGGGCAT
CGACTTCAAGGAGGACGGCAACATCCTGGGGCACAAGCTGGAGTACAACTACAACAGCCACAACGTCTAT
ATCATGGCCGACAAGCAGAAGAACGGCATCAAGGTGAACTTCAAGATCCGCCACAACATCGAGGACGGCA
GCGTGCAGCTCGCCGACCACTACCAGCAGAACACCCCCATCGGCGACGGCCCCGTGCTGCTGCCCGACAA
CCACTACCTGAGCACCCAGTCCGCCCTGAGCAAAGACCCCAACGAGAAGCGCGATCACATGGTCCTGCTG
GAGTTCGTGACCGCCGCCGGGATCACTCTCGGCATGGACGAGCTGTACAAGTCCGGACTCAGATCTCGAG
CTCAAGCTTCGAATTCTGCAGTCGACGGTACCGCGGATATGGAAGACAGAAGAGCTGAAAAGTCATGTGA
ACAAGCATGTGAATCACTTAAGAGGCAGGACTATGAAATGGCCCTCAAGCACTGCACAGAGGCCCTTCTT
TCTCTTGGCCAGTACTCCATGGCAGACTTCACAGGGCCTTGTCCATTGGAAATAGAACGCATCAAAATCG
AGAGTCTTCTCTACAGAATTGCCTCATTTTTGCAACTGAAAAATTATGTGCAAGCTGATGAAGATTGTAG
ACATGTGCTGGGAGAAGGACTGGCCAAGGGAGAAGATGCCTTTCGGGCAGTGCTTTGCTGCATGCAGCTG
AAAGGGAAGCTCCAACCTGTATCCACCATTCTTGCCAAGTCACTCACAGGAGAGTCCCTGAATGGGATGG
TAACAAAGGATTTGACAAGACTAAAAACACTTCTCTCAGAAACAGAGACAGCAACTAGTAACGCCCTCTC
TGGATATCACGTGGAAGACTTAGATGAGGGGTCTTGTAATGGTTGGCATTTCCGCCCACCACCTAGGGGA
ATCACAAGCAGCGAGGAATATACTTTGTGTAAAAGATTTTTAGAACAAGGAATCTGTAGGTATGGTGCCC
AGTGTACTTCAGCACATTCCCAGGAAGAACTAGCAGAATGGCAGAAAAGATATGCTTCACGGCTGATAAA
ATTGAAACAGCAAAATGAGAATAAACAGCTCTCAGGCAGTTACATGGAAACCTTGATAGAAAAGTGGATG
AATTCATTGTCTCCTGAGAAAGTGCTTAGTGAATGTATAGAAGGAGTAAAGGTAGAGCACAATCCTGACC
TGTCAGTTACTGTCAGCACCAAAAAATCCCACCAGACATGGACCTTTGCTCTCACTTGTAAGCCTGCAAG
AATGCTGTATCGTGTAGCATTGCTTTATGATGCTCATCGTCCTCATTTTAGTATCATTGCAATATCTGCC
GGAGATAGTACTACCCAGGTATCACAAGAAGTCCCAGAAAACTGTCAAGAATGGATAGGAGGAAAGATGG
CCCAAAATGGATTAGATCATTACGTGTATAAAGTCGGGATAGCATTTAACACAGAAATATTTGGAACTTT
TCGCCAAACCATAGTTTTCGACTTTGGATTGGAACCAGTACTCATGCAAAGAGTAATGATTGATGCAGCT
TCTACAGAAGATCTCGAATACCTGATGCATGCAAAACAGCAGCTAGTAACCACAGCTAAACGTTGGGATT
CTTCCTCTAAGACTATTATAGATTTTGAACCTAATGAAACTACTGATTTGGAGAAGAGCCTTCTTATCAG
ATACCAAATTCCCCTCTCTGCTGACCAGCTATTTACTCAGTCCGTTTTAGACAAATCATTGACCAAGAGC
AACTATCAGTCACGGTTACATGACCTTCTTTATATTGAGGAGATAGCCCAGTATAAAGAAATCAGCAAGT
TCAACCTTAAAGTGCAATTGCAGATTCTGGCAAGCTTCATGCTCACTGGTGTTTCTGGAGGTGCAAAGTA
TGCTCAGAATGGACAACTTTTTGGTCGCTTTAAGCTTACTGAAACACTTTCTGAAGATACTTTGGCTGGA
CGACTGGTGATGACCAAAGTCAATGCTGTTTATTTATTACCAGTCCCTAAACAGAAGTTAGTACAGACCC
AGGGAACCAAAGAGAAGGTTTATGAAGCTACTATTGAAGAAAAAACAAAGGAATATATATTTTTAAGGCT
ATCTAGGGAATGCTGTGAAGAACTTAATCTTCGGCCTGACTGTGACACACAGGTTGAACTTCAGTTTCAA
TTAAATCGATTACCCCTCTGTGAAATGCACTATGCACTAGACAGGATCAAGGACAATGGGGTTTTGTTTC
CAGACATCAGTATGACTCCCACCATACCATGGAGTCCTAACAGACAATGGGATGAACAGTTGGATCCTCG
ACTAAATGCAAAACAGAAAGAGGCTGTTCTGGCCATTACCACTCCACTTGCAATCCAGCTGCCGCCTGTG
CTTATCATCGGACCCTATGGGACAGGCAAAACGTTCACTCTAGCTCAGGCTGTCAAACATATTCTGCAGC
AACAGGAGACTAGGATTCTCATTTGCACCCATTCTAATAGTGCTGCTGATCTCTACATAAAGGATTATTT
ACATCCATATGTAGAAGCAGGCAATCCCCAGGCAAGACCTCTCAGGGTATATTTCAGAAATCGCTGGGTA
AAGACTGTCCACCCAGTTGTGCATCAGTACTGTTTGATCTCAAGCGCACATTCCACCTTTCAGATGCCCC
AGAAAGAAGATATTCTTAAACATCGAGTGGTGGTTGTTACCTTGAATACTTCCCAGTACCTCTGTCAGTT
GGACCTTGAACCTGGGTTTTTTACACACATTCTATTAGATGAAGCTGCCCAGGCCATGGAGTGTGAAACC
ATTATGCCTCTAGCATTAGCAACTCAAAACACTCGGATTGTCTTGGCTGGTGATCACATGCAGCTCAGTC
CTTTTGTTTACAGCGAGTTTGCCAGGGAGAGAAACCTTCACGTTTCATTACTTGACCGACTCTATGAGCA
TTACCCTGCTGAGTTCCCATGTAGGATTCTCCTGTGTGAGAACTACCGCTCCCATGAAGCTATCATCAAT
TATACCTCTGAGCTTTTCTATGAGGGCAAACTGATGGCCAGTGGGAAGCAGCCAGCACACAAAGATTTCT
ACCCACTAACTTTCTTTACAGCACGAGGAGAAGATGTACAAGAAAAAAATAGCACAGCTTTTTATAATAA
TGCAGAGGTGTTTGAAGTGGTGGAACGTGTAGAAGAGTTAAGAAGGAAGTGGCCAGTAGCGTGGGGGAAG
TTAGATGATGGCAGTATTGGTGTGGTGACTCCATATGCTGATCAAGTGTTTAGAATACGTGCTGAACTTC
GAAAAAAGAGATTATCTGATGTTAATGTAGAAAGGGTGCTAAATGTTCAAGGAAAGCAATTCAGAGTTTT
GTTTCTTAGCACAGTACGTACAAGACATACTTGTAAACATAAACAGACACCAATTAAAAAGAAAGAGCAA
CTTCTGGAAGATTCCACAGAGGACTTAGATTATGGTTTTTTATCTAACTACAAGCTTCTCAATACTGCCA
TCACAAGAGCACAATCCCTGGTTGCTGTGGTGGGTGATTAATCTAGATAACTGATCATAATCAGCCATAC
CACATTTGTAGAGGTTTTACTTGCTTTAAAAAACCTCCCACACCTCCCCCTGAACCTGAAACATAAAATG
AATGCAATTGTTGTTGTTAACTTGTTTATTGCAGCTTATAATGGTTACAAATAAAGCAATAGCATCACAA
ATTTCACAAATAAAGCATTTTTTTCACTGCATTCTAGTTGTGGTTTGTCCAAACTCATCAATGTATCTTA
ACGCGTAAATTGTAAGCGTTAATATTTTGTTAAAATTCGCGTTAAATTTTTGTTAAATCAGCTCATTTTT
TAACCAATAGGCCGAAATCGGCAAAATCCCTTATAAATCAAAAGAATAGACCGAGATAGGGT
[37 nt withheld, positions 4963-4999]
AAAGAACGTGGACTCCAACGTCAAAGG
[49 nt withheld, positions 5027-5075]
T
[91 nt withheld, positions 5077-5167]
G
[124 nt withheld, positions 5169-5292]
CAGGTGGCACTTTTCGGGGAAATGTGCGCGGAACCCCTATTTGTTTATTTTTCTAAATACATTCAAATAT
GTATCCGCTCATGAGACAATAACCCTGATAAATGCTTCAATAATATTGAAAAAGGAAGAGTCCTGAGGCG
GAAAGAACCAGCTGTGGAATGTGTGTCAGTTAGGGTGTGGAAAGTCCCCAGGCTCCCCAGCAGGCAGAAG
TATGCAAAGCATGCATCTCAATTAGTCAGCAACCAGGTGTGGAAAGTCCCCAGGCTCCCCAGCAGGCAGA
AGTATGCAAAGCATGCATCTCAATTAGTCAGCAACCATAGTCCCGCCCCTAACTCCGCCCATCCCGCCCC
TAACTCCGCCCAGTTCCGCCCATTCTCCGCCCCATGGCTGACTAATTTTTTTTATTTATGCAGAGGCCGA
GGCCGCCTCGGCCTCTGAGCTATTCCAGAAGTAGTGAGGAGGCTTTTTTGGAGGCCTAGGCTTTTGCAAA
GATCGATCAAGAGACAGGATGAGGATCGTTTCGCATGATTGAACAAGATGGATTGCACGCAGGTTCTCCG
GCCGCTTGGGTGGAGAGGCTATTCGGCTATGACTGGGCACAACAGACAATCGGCTGCTCTGATGCCGCCG
TGTTCCGGCTGTCAGCGCAGGGGCGCCCGGTTCTTTTTGTCAAGACCGACCTGTCCGGTGCCCTGAATGA
ACTGCAAGACGAGGCAGCGCGGCTATCGTGGCTGGCCACGACGGGCGTTCCTTGCGCAGCTGTGCTCGAC
GTTGTCACTGAAGCGGGAAGGGACTGGCTGCTATTGGGCGAAGTGCCGGGGCAGGATCTCCTGTCATCTC
ACCTTGCTCCTGCCGAGAAAGTATCCATCATGGCTGATGCAATGCGGCGGCTGCATACGCTTGATCCGGC
TACCTGCCCATTCGACCACCAAGCGAAACATCGCATCGAGCGAGCACGTACTCGGATGGAAGCCGGTCTT
GTCGATCAGGATGATCTGGACGAAGAGCATCAGGGGCTCGCGCCAGCCGAACTGTTCGCCAGGCTCAAGG
CGAGCATGCCCGACGGCGAGGATCTCGTCGTGACCCATGGCGATGCCTGCTTGCCGAATATCATGGTGGA
AAATGGCCGCTTTTCTGGATTCATCGACTGTGGCCGGCTGGGTGTGGCGGACCGCTATCAGGACATAGCG
TTGGCTACCCGTGATATTGCTGAAGAGCTTGGCGGCGAATGGGCTGACCGCTTCCTCGTGCTTTACGGTA
TCGCCGCTCCCGATTCGCAGCGCATCGCCTTCTATCGCCTTCTTGACGAGTTCTTCTGAGCGGGACTCTG
GGGTTCGAAATGACCGACCAAGCGACGCCCAACCTGCCATCACGAGATTTCGATTCCACCGCCGCCTTCT
ATGAAAGGTTGGGCTTCGGAATCGTTTTCCGGGACGCCGGCTGGATGATCCTCCAGCGCGGGGATCTCAT
GCTGGAGTTCTTCGCCCACCCTAGGGGGAGGCTAACTGAAACACGGAAGGAGACAATACCGGAAGGAACC
CGCGCTATGACGGCAATAAAAAGACAGAATAAAACGCACGGTGTTGGGTCGTTTGTTCATAAACGCGGGG
TTCGGTCCCAGGGCTGGCACTCTGTCGATACCCCACCGAGACCCCATTGGGGCCAATACGCCCGCGTTTC
TTCCTTTTCCCCACCCCACCCCCCAAGTTCGGGTGAAGGCCCAGGGCTCGCAGCCAACGTCGGGGCGGCA
GGCCCTGCCATAGCCTCAGGTTACTCATATATACTTTAGATTGATTTAAAACTTCATTTTTAATTTAAAA
GGATCTAGGTGAAGATCCTTTTTGATAATCTCATGACCAAAATCCCTTAACGTGAGTTTTCGTTCCACTG
AGCGTCAGACCCCGTAGAAAAGATCAAAGGATCTTCTTGAGATCCTTTTTTTCTGCGCGTAATCTGCTGC
TTGCAAACAAAAAAACCACCGCTACCAGCGGTGGTTTGTTTGCCGGATCAAGAGCTACCAACTCTTTTTC
CGAAGGTAACTGGCTTCAGCAGAGCGCAGATACCAAATACTGTCCTTCTAGTGTAGCCGTAGTTAGGCCA
CCACTTCAAGAACTCTGTAGCACCGCCTACATACCTCGCTCTGCTAATCCTGTTACCAGTGGCTGCTGCC
AGTGGCGATAAGTCGTGTCTTACCGGGTTGGACTCAAGACGATAGTTACCGGATAAGGCGCAGCGGTCGG
GCTGAACGGGGGGTTCGTGCACACAGCCCAGCTTGGAGCGAACGACCTACACCGAACTGAGATACCTACA
GCGTGAGCTATGAGAAAGCGCCACGCTTCCCGAAGGGAGAAAGGCGGACAGGTATCCGGTAAGCGGCAGG
GTCGGAACAGGAGAGCGCACGAGGGAGCTTCCAGGGGGAAACGCCTGGTATCTTTATAGTCCTGTCGGGT
TTCGCCACCTCTGACTTGAGCGTCGATTTTTGTGATGCTCGTCAGGGGGGCGGAGCCTATGGAAAAACGC
CAGCAACGCGGCCTTTTTACGGTTCCTGGCCTTTTGCTGGCCTTTTGCTCACATGTTCTTTCCTGCGTTA
TCCCCTGATTCTGTGGATAACCGTATTACCGCCATGCAT
